Addgene plasmid #48438: pFUSB4_CACG
Depositing lab: Stephen Ekker. Depositing organization: Mayo Foundation for Medical Education and Research. Publication: High Efficiency In Vivo Genome Engineering with a Simplified 15-RVD GoldyTALEN Design. Ma AC, Lee HB, Clark KJ, Ekker SC. PLoS One. 2013 May 29;8(5):e65259. doi: 10.1371/journal.pone.0065259. Print 2013. PubMed 23734242.
Backbone
  Vector backbone: pFUS_B4
  Vector type: Mammalian Expression, TALEN
Growth in bacteria
  Bacterial resistance: Spectinomycin, 50 μg/mL
  Growth temperature: 37°C
  Growth strain: Top10
  Copy number: Unknown
Gene/Insert
  Gene/Insert name: RVD sequence: HD NI HD NN
  Species: Synthetic
  Cloning method: Unknown
  Sequencing primers: 5′ ttgatgcctggcagttccct; 3′ cgaaccgaacaggcttatgt
Terms and licenses: Academic/Nonprofit Terms; Industry Terms: Not Available to Industry
Depositor comments: Plasmid was created using Golden Gate cloning.
How to cite: pFUSB4_CACG was a gift from Stephen Ekker (Addgene plasmid # 48438 ; http://n2t.net/addgene:48438 ; RRID:Addgene_48438)
