[The description below was written by a language model from this plasmid's Addgene catalogue record and pLannotate feature annotations shown in this document.]
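Description:
pFUSB4_CACG is a small (about 2.9 kb) intermediate array plasmid for Golden Gate assembly of TALENs, built on the pFUS_B4 backbone. It carries a pre-assembled, synthetic block of four TAL effector repeats whose repeat-variable diresidues are HD, NI, HD and NN. Under the standard TALE code these recognise C, A, C and G respectively, which gives the plasmid its name. The depositor notes that the array was made by Golden Gate cloning. It belongs to a set of ready-made repeat modules associated with a simplified 15-RVD GoldyTALEN design for in vivo genome engineering, in which prebuilt multimers cut down the number of parts that must be joined to make a full DNA-binding domain.

The annotated features are almost all backbone elements. A high-copy ColE1/pUC-type origin supports replication in E. coli, and an aadA (SmR) aminoglycoside adenylyltransferase gene confers the spectinomycin resistance used for selection. Upstream of aadA lie remnants of a class 1 integron Pc promoter and a gentamicin acetyltransferase fragment, presumably carried over with the resistance cassette. Short lacZα and lacI fragments are consistent with a blue/white screening cassette having been displaced when the repeats were inserted. The rrnB T1 and T2 terminators are also present. The automated annotation did not label the TAL repeat array itself, which probably lies in the unannotated stretch near the lacZα remnant.

Although the catalogue lists it under mammalian expression, no eukaryotic promoter, nuclease domain or polyadenylation signal is annotated. The plasmid is therefore best regarded as a cloning intermediate. Its repeat block would be released and combined with other arrays and a last-repeat module into a TALEN expression backbone in a second Golden Gate step.
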