Features (pLannotate 1.2.2; 8 found; start..end, strand, type, name):
      3..39      -  CDS            lacZα (fragment): LacZα fragment of β-galactosidase; lacZ fragment
    596..619     +  promoter       Pc promoter (fragment): intI1 (promoter lies within the coding sequence); class 1 integron promoter
    795..851     +  CDS            GmR (fragment): gentamycin acetyltransferase; aacC1; confers resistance to gentamycin
    858..1649    +  CDS            SmR: aminoglycoside adenylyltransferase (Murphy, 1985); aadA; confers resistance to spectinomycin and streptomycin
   1742..2330    +  rep_origin     ori: high-copy-number ColE1/pMB1/pBR322/pUC origin of replication
   2513..2605    +  CDS            lacI (fragment): lac repressor; lacI; The lac repressor binds to the lac operator to inhibit transcription in E. coli. This inhibition can be relieved by adding lactose or isopropyl-β-D-thiogalactopyranoside (IPTG).
   2660..2687    -  terminator     rrnB T2 terminator: transcription terminator T2 from the E. coli rrnB gene
   2819..2862    +  terminator     rrnB T1 terminator: Escherichia coli rrnB; transcription terminator T1 from the E. coli rrnB gene
>Addgene plasmid #48438 | pFUSB4_CACG | depositor full sequence | sequence record 70138 | Full Sequence
ATGTTTTCCCAGTCACGACGTTGTAAAACGACGGCCAGTCTTAAGCGTCTCATGGCCTGACCCCGGACCA
AGTGGTGGCCTATCGCCAGCCACGATGGCGGCAAGCAAGCGCTCGAAACGGTGCAGCGGCTGTTGCCGGT
GCTGTGCCAGGACCATGGCCTGACCCCGGACCAAGTGGTGGCTATCGCCAGCAACATTGGCGGCAAGCAA
GCGCTCGAAACGGTGCAGCGGCTGTTGCCGGTGCTGTGCCAGGACCATGGCCTGACTCCGGACCAAGTGG
TGGCTATCGCCAGCCACGATGGCGGCAAGCAAGCGCTCGAAACGGTGCAGCGGCTGTTGCCGGTGCTGTG
CCAGGACCATGGCCTGACCCCGGACCAAGTGGTGGCTATCGCCAGCAACAATGGCGGCAAGCAAGCGCTC
GAAACGGTGCAGCGGCTGTTGCCGGTGCTGTGCCAGGACCATGGCCTGACCCCGGACCAAGTGGTGGCTA
TCGAGACGTCTAGACCAGCCAGGACAGAAATGCCTCGACTTCGCTGCTACCCAAGGTTGCCGGGTGACGC
ACACCGTGGAAACGGATGAAGGCACGAACCCAGTGGACATAAGCCTGTTCGGTTCGTAAGCTGTAATGCA
AGTAGCGTATGCGCTCACGCAACTGGTCCAGAACCTTGACCGAACGCAGCGGTGGTAACGGCGCAGTGGC
GGTTTTCATGGCTTGTTATGACTGTTTTTTTGGGGTACAGTCTATGCCTCGGGCATCCAAGCAGCAAGCG
CGTTACGCCGTGGGTCGATGTTTGATGTTATGGAGCAGCAACGATGTTACGCAGCAGGGCAGTCGCCCTA
AAACAAAGTTAAACATTATGAGGGAAGCGGTGATCGCCGAAGTATCGACTCAACTATCAGAGGTAGTTGG
CGTCATCGAGCGCCATCTCGAACCGACGTTGCTGGCCGTACATTTGTACGGCTCCGCAGTGGATGGCGGC
CTGAAGCCACACAGTGATATTGATTTGCTGGTTACGGTGACCGTAAGGCTTGATGAAACAACGCGGCGAG
CTTTGATCAACGACCTTTTGGAAACTTCGGCTTCCCCTGGAGAGAGCGAGATTCTCCGCGCTGTAGAAGT
CACCATTGTTGTGCACGACGACATCATTCCGTGGCGTTATCCAGCTAAGCGCGAACTGCAATTTGGAGAA
TGGCAGCGCAATGACATTCTTGCAGGTATCTTCGAGCCAGCCACGATCGACATTGATCTGGCTATCTTGC
TGACAAAAGCAAGAGAACATAGCGTTGCCTTGGTAGGTCCAGCGGCGGAGGAACTCTTTGATCCGGTTCC
TGAACAGGATCTATTTGAGGCGCTAAATGAAACCTTAACGCTATGGAACTCGCCGCCCGACTGGGCTGGC
GATGAGCGAAATGTAGTGCTTACGTTGTCCCGCATTTGGTACAGCGCAGTAACCGGCAAAATCGCGCCGA
AGGATGTCGCTGCCGACTGGGCAATGGAGCGCCTGCCGGCCCAGTATCAGCCCGTCATACTTGAAGCTAG
ACAGGCTTATCTTGGACAAGAAGAAGATCGCTTGGCCTCGCGCGCAGATCAGTTGGAAGAATTTGTCCAC
TACGTGAAAGGCGAGATCACCAAGGTAGTCGGCAAATAACCCTCGAGCCACCCATGACCAAAATCCCTTA
ACGTGAGTTACGCGTCGTTCCACTGAGCGTCAGACCCCGTAGAAAAGATCAAAGGATCTTCTTGAGATCC
TTTTTTTCTGCGCGTAATCTGCTGCTTGCAAACAAAAAAACCACCGCTACCAGCGGTGGTTTGTTTGCCG
GATCAAGAGCTACCAACTCTTTTTCCGAAGGTAACTGGCTTCAGCAGAGCGCAGATACCAAATACTGTCC
TTCTAGTGTAGCCGTAGTTAGGCCACCACTTCAAGAACTCTGTAGCACCGCCTACATACCTCGCTCTGCT
AATCCTGTTACCAGTGGCTGCTGCCAGTGGCGATAAGTCGTGTCTTACCGGGTTGGACTCAAGACGATAG
TTACCGGATAAGGCGCAGCGGTCGGGCTGAACGGGGGGTTCGTGCACACAGCCCAGCTTGGAGCGAACGA
CCTACACCGAACTGAGATACCTACAGCGTGAGCATTGAGAAAGCGCCACGCTTCCCGAAGGGAGAAAGGC
GGACAGGTATCCGGTAAGCGGCAGGGTCGGAACAGGAGAGCGCACGAGGGAGCTTCCAGGGGGAAACGCC
TGGTATCTTTATAGTCCTGTCGGGTTTCGCCACCTCTGACTTGAGCGTCGATTTTTGTGATGCTCGTCAG
GGGGGCGGAGCCTATGGAAAAACGCCAGCAACGCGGCCTTTTTACGGTTCCTGGCCTTTTGCTGGCCTTT
TGCTCACATGTTCTTTCCTGCGTTATCCCCTGATTCTGTGGATAACCGTATTACCGCCTTTGAGTGAGCT
GATACCGCTCGCCGCAGCCGAACGACCGAGCGCAGCGAGTCAGTGAGCGAGGAAGCGGAAGAGCGCCCAA
TACGCAAACCGCCTCTCCCCGCGCGTTGGCCGATTCATTAATGCAGCTGGCACGACAGGTTTCCCGACTG
GAAAGCGGGCAGTGAGCGCAACGCAATTAATACGCGTACCGCTAGCCAGGAAGAGTTTGTAGAAACGCAA
AAAGGCCATCCGTCAGGATGGCCTTCTGCTTAGTTTGATGCCTGGCAGTTTATGGCGGGCGTCCTGCCCG
CCACCCTCCGGGCCGTTGCTTCACAACGTTCAAATCCGCTCCCGGCGGATTTGTCCTACTCAGGAGAGCG
TTCACCGACAAACAACAGATAAAACGAAAGGCCCAGTCTTCCGACTGAGCCTTTCGTTTTATTTGATGCC
TGGCAGTTCCCTACTCTCGCGTTAACGCTAGCATGG
