>Addgene plasmid #48438 | pFUSB4_CACG | addgene partial sequence | sequence record 70817 | pCR8_F1 5'-ttgatgcctggcagttccct-3'
TCACGACGTTGTAAAACGACGGCCAGTCTTAAGCGTCTCATGGCCTGACCCCGGACCAAGTGGTGGCTAT
CGCCAGCCACGATGGCGGCAAGCAAGCGCTCGAAACGGTGCAGCGGCTGTTGCCGGTGCTGTGCCAGGAC
CATGGCCTGACCCCGGACCAAGTGGTGGCTATCGCCAGCAACATTGGCGGCAAGCAAGCGCTCGAAACGG
TGCAGCGGCTGTTGCCGGTGCTGTGCCAGGACCATGGCCTGACTCCGGACCAAGTGGTGGCTATCGCCAG
CCACGATGGCGGCAAGCAAGCGCTCGAAACGGTGCAGCGGCTGTTGCCGGTGCTGTGCCAGGACCATGGC
CTGACCCCGGACCAAGTGGTGGCTATCGCCAGCAACAATGGCGGCAAGCAAGCGCTCGAAACGGTGCAGC
GGCTGTTGCCGGTGCTGTGCCAGGACCATGGCCTGACCCCGGACCAAGTGGTGGCTATCGAGACGTCTAG
ACCAGCCAGGACAGAAATGCCTCGACTTCGCTGCTACCCAAGGTTGCCGGGTGACGCACACCGTGGAAAC
GGATGAAGGCACGAACCCAGTGGACATAAGCCTGTTCGGTTCGTAAGCTGTAATGCAAGTAGCGTATGCG
CTCACGCAACTGGTCCAGAACCTTGACCGAACGCAGCGGTGGTAACGGCGCAGTGGCGGTTTTCATGGCT
TGTTATGACTGTTTTTTTGGGGTACAGTCTATGCCTCGGGCATCCAAGCAGCAAGCGCGTTACGCCGTGG
GTCGATGTTTGATGTTATGGAGCAGCAACGATGTTACGCAGCAGGGCAGTCGCCCTAAAACAAAGTTAAA
CATTATGAGGGAAGCGGTGATCGCCGAAGTATCGACTCAACTATCAGA
